>Addgene plasmid #128326 | pSB700-mouse-ACTC1-Puro | depositor full sequence | sequence record 245786 | pSB700-mouse-ACTC1-Puro sequence 8952 bps
TGGAAGGGCTAATTCACTCCCAAAGAAGACAAGATATCCTTGATCTGTGGATCTACCACACACAAGGCTA
CTTCCCTGATTAGCAGAACTACACACCAGGGCCAGGGGTCAGATATCCACTGACCTTTGGATGGTGCTAC
AAGCTAGTACCAGTTGAGCCAGATAAGGTAGAAGAGGCCAATAAAGGAGAGAACACCAGCTTGTTACACC
CTGTGAGCCTGCATGGGATGGATGACCCGGAGAGAGAAGTGTTAGAGTGGAGGTTTGACAGCCGCCTAGC
ATTTCATCACGTGGCCCGAGAGCTGCATCCGGAGTACTTCAAGAACTGCTGATATCGAGCTTGCTACAAG
GGACTTTCCGCTGGGGACTTTCCAGGGAGGCGTGGCCTGGGCGGGACTGGGGAGTGGCGAGCCCTCAGAT
CCTGCATATAAGCAGCTGCTTTTTGCCTGTACTGGGTCTCTCTGGTTAGACCAGATCTGAGCCTGGGAGC
TCTCTGGCTAACTAGGGAACCCACTGCTTAAGCCTCAATAAAGCTTGCCTTGAGTGCTTCAAGTAGTGTG
TGCCCGTCTGTTGTGTGACTCTGGTAACTAGAGATCCCTCAGACCCTTTTAGTCAGTGTGGAAAATCTCT
AGCAGTGGCGCCCGAACAGGGACTTGAAAGCGAAAGGGAAACCAGAGGAGCTCTCTCGACGCAGGACTCG
GCTTGCTGAAGCGCGCACGGCAAGAGGCGAGGGGCGGCGACTGGTGAGTACGCCAAAAATTTTGACTAGC
GGAGGCTAGAAGGAGAGAGATGGGTGCGAGAGCGTCAGTATTAAGCGGGGGAGAATTAGATCGCGATGGG
AAAAAATTCGGTTAAGGCCAGGGGGAAAGAAAAAATATAAATTAAAACATATAGTATGGGCAAGCAGGGA
GCTAGAACGATTCGCAGTTAATCCTGGCCTGTTAGAAACATCAGAAGGCTGTAGACAAATACTGGGACAG
CTACAACCATCCCTTCAGACAGGATCAGAAGAACTTAGATCATTATATAATACAGTAGCAACCCTCTATT
GTGTGCATCAAAGGATAGAGATAAAAGACACCAAGGAAGCTTTAGACAAGATAGAGGAAGAGCAAAACAA
AAGTAAGACCACCGCACAGCAAGCGGCCGGCCGCTGATCTTCAGACCTGGAGGAGGAGATATGAGGGACA
ATTGGAGAAGTGAATTATATAAATATAAAGTAGTAAAAATTGAACCATTAGGAGTAGCACCCACCAAGGC
AAAGAGAAGAGTGGTGCAGAGAGAAAAAAGAGCAGTGGGAATAGGAGCTTTGTTCCTTGGGTTCTTGGGA
GCAGCAGGAAGCACTATGGGCGCAGCGTCAATGACGCTGACGGTACAGGCCAGACAATTATTGTCTGGTA
TAGTGCAGCAGCAGAACAATTTGCTGAGGGCTATTGAGGCGCAACAGCATCTGTTGCAACTCACAGTCTG
GGGCATCAAGCAGCTCCAGGCAAGAATCCTGGCTGTGGAAAGATACCTAAAGGATCAACAGCTCCTGGGG
ATTTGGGGTTGCTCTGGAAAACTCATTTGCACCACTGCTGTGCCTTGGAATGCTAGTTGGAGTAATAAAT
CTCTGGAACAGATTTGGAATCACACGACCTGGATGGAGTGGGACAGAGAAATTAACAATTACACAAGCTT
AATACACTCCTTAATTGAAGAATCGCAAAACCAGCAAGAAAAGAATGAACAAGAATTATTGGAATTAGAT
AAATGGGCAAGTTTGTGGAATTGGTTTAACATAACAAATTGGCTGTGGTATATAAAATTATTCATAATGA
TAGTAGGAGGCTTGGTAGGTTTAAGAATAGTTTTTGCTGTACTTTCTATAGTGAATAGAGTTAGGCAGGG
ATATTCACCATTATCGTTTCAGACCCACCTCCCAACCCCGAGGGGACCCGACAGGCCCGAAGGAATAGAA
GAAGAAGGTGGAGAGAGAGACAGAGACAGATCCATTCGATTAGTGAACGGATCTCGACGGTATCGCCTTT
AAAAGAAAAGGGGGGATTGGGGGGTACAGTGCAGGGGAAAGAATAGTAGACATAATAGCAACAGACATAC
AAACTAAAGAATTACAAAAACAAATTACAAAAATTCAAAATTTTCGGGTTTATTACAGGGACAGCAGAGA
TCCAGTTTATCATTAGTGAACGGATCTCGACGGTATCGATCACGAGACTAGCCTCGAGCGGCCGCCCCCT
TCACCGAGGGCCTATTTCCCATGATTCCTTCATATTTGCATATACGATACAAGGCTGTTAGAGAGATAAT
TGGAATTAATTTGACTGTAAACACAAAGATATTAGTACAAAATACGTGACGTAGAAAGTAATAATTTCTT
GGGTAGTTTGCAGTTTTAAAATTATGTTTTAAAATGGACTATCATATGCTTACCGTAACTTGAAAGTATT
TCGATTTCTTGGCTTTATATATCTTGTGGAAAGGACGAAACACCGCTCCCAGACCATGTAAGGAAGTTTT
AGAGCTAGAAATAGCAAGTTAAAATAAGGCTAGTCCGTTATCAACTTGAAAAAGTGGCACCGAGTCGGTG
CTTTTTTTGAATTCTCGACCTCGAGACAAATGGCAGTATTCGTCATTAGTTCATAGCCCATATATGGAGT
TCCGCGTTACATAACTTACGGTAAATGGCCCGCCTGGCTGACCGCCCAACGACCCCCGCCCATTGACGTC
AATAATGACGTATGTTCCCATAGTAACGCCAATAGGGACTTTCCATTGACGTCAATGGGTGGAGTATTTA
CGGTAAACTGCCCACTTGGCAGTACATCAAGTGTATCATATGCCAAGTACGCCCCCTATTGACGTCAATG
ACGGTAAATGGCCCGCCTGGCATTATGCCCAGTACATGACCTTATGGGACTTTCCTACTTGGCAGTACAT
CTACGTATTAGTCATCGCTATTACCATGGTCGAGGTGAGCCCCACGTTCTGCTTCACTCTCCCCATCTCC
CCCCCCTCCCCACCCCCAATTTTGTATTTATTTATTTTTTAATTATTTTGTGCAGCGATGGGGGCGGGGG
GGGGGGGGCGCGCGCCAGGCGGGGCGGGGCGGGGCGAGGGGCGGGGCGGGGCGAGGCGGAGAGGTGCGGC
GGCAGCCAATCAGAGCGGCGCGCTCCGAAAGTTTCCTTTTATGGCGAGGCGGCGGCGGCGGCGGCCCTAT
AAAAAGCGAAGCGCGCGGCGGGCGGGGAGTCGCTGCGACGCTGCCTTCGCCCCGTGCCCCGCTCCGCCGC
CGCCTCGCGCCGCCCGCCCCGGCTCTGACTGACCGCGTTACTCCCACAGGTGAGCGGGCGGGACGGCCCT
TCTCCTCCGGGCTGTAATTAGCGCTTGGTTTAATGACGGCTTGTTTCTTTTCTGTGGCTGCGTGAAAGCC
TTGAGGGGCTCCGGGAGGGCCCTTTGTGCGGGGGGAGCGGCTCGGGGGGTGCGTGCGTGTGTGTGTGCGT
GGGGAGCGCCGCGTGCGGCTCCGCGCTGCCCGGCGGCTGTGAGCGCTGCGGGCGCGGCGCGGGGCTTTGT
GCGCTCCGCAGTGTGCGCGAGGGGAGCGCGGCCGGGGGCGGTGCCCCGCGGTGCGGGGGGGGCTGCGAGG
GGAACAAAGGCTGCGTGCGGGGTGTGTGCGTGGGGGGGTGAGCAGGGGGTGTGGGCGCGTCGGTCGGGCT
GCAACCCCCCCTGCACCCCCCTCCCCGAGTTGCTGAGCACGGCCCGGCTTCGGGTGCGGGGCTCCGTACG
GGGCGTGGCGCGGGGCTCGCCGTGCCGGGCGGGGGGTGGCGGCAGGTGGGGGTGCCGGGCGGGGCGGGGC
CGCCTCGGGCCGGGGAGGGCTCGGGGGAGGGGCGCGGCGGCCCCCGGAGCGCCGGCGGCTGTCGAGGCGC
GGCGAGCCGCAGCCATTGCCTTTTATGGTAATCGTGCGAGAGGGCGCAGGGACTTCCTTTGTCCCAAATC
TGTGCGGAGCCGAAATCTGGGAGGCGCCGCCGCACCCCCTCTAGCGGGCGCGGGGCGAAGCGGTGCGGCG
CCGGCAGGAAGGAAATGGGCGGGGAGGGCCTTCGTGCGTCGCCGCGCCGCCGTCCCCTTCTCCCTCTCCA
GCCTCGGGGCTGTCCGCGGGGGGACGGCTGCCTTCGGGGGGGACGGGGCAGGGCGGGGTTCGGCTTCTGG
CGTGTGACCGGCGGCTCTAGAGCCTCTGCTAACCATGTTCATGCCTTCTTCTTTTTCCTACAGCTCCTGG
GCAACGTGCTGGTTATTGTGGCCACCATGACCGAGTACAAGCCCACGGTGCGCCTCGCCACCCGCGACGA
CGTCCCCAGGGCCGTACGCACCCTCGCCGCCGCGTTCGCCGACTACCCCGCCACGCGCCACACCGTCGAT
CCGGACCGCCACATCGAGCGGGTCACCGAGCTGCAAGAACTCTTCCTCACGCGCGTCGGGCTCGACATCG
GCAAGGTGTGGGTCGCGGACGACGGCGCCGCCGTGGCGGTCTGGACCACGCCGGAGAGCGTCGAAGCGGG
GGCGGTGTTCGCCGAGATCGGCCCGCGCATGGCCGAGTTGAGCGGTTCCCGGCTGGCCGCGCAGCAACAG
ATGGAAGGCCTCCTGGCGCCGCACCGGCCCAAGGAGCCCGCGTGGTTCCTGGCCACCGTCGGAGTCTCGC
CCGACCACCAGGGCAAGGGTCTGGGCAGCGCCGTCGTGCTCCCCGGAGTGGAGGCGGCCGAGCGCGCCGG
GGTGCCCGCCTTCCTGGAGACCTCCGCGCCCCGCAACCTCCCCTTCTACGAGCGGCTCGGCTTCACCGTC
ACCGCCGACGTCGAGGTGCCCGAAGGACCGCGCACCTGGTGCATGACCCGCAAGCCCGGTGCCTAATGTA
CAAGTAAAGCGTCTGGAACAATCAACCTCTGGATTACAAAATTTGTGAAAGATTGACTGGTATTCTTAAC
TATGTTGCTCCTTTTACGCTATGTGGATACGCTGCTTTAATGCCTTTGTATCATGCTATTGCTTCCCGTA
TGGCTTTCATTTTCTCCTCCTTGTATAAATCCTGGTTGCTGTCTCTTTATGAGGAGTTGTGGCCCGTTGT
CAGGCAACGTGGCGTGGTGTGCACTGTGTTTGCTGACGCAACCCCCACTGGTTGGGGCATTGCCACCACC
TGTCAGCTCCTTTCCGGGACTTTCGCTTTCCCCCTCCCTATTGCCACGGCGGAACTCATCGCCGCCTGCC
TTGCCCGCTGCTGGACAGGGGCTCGGCTGTTGGGCACTGACAATTCCGTGGTGTTGTCGGGGAAGCTGAC
GTCCTTTCCATGGCTGCTCGCCTGTGTTGCCACCTGGATTCTGCGCGGGACGTCCTTCTGCTACGTCCCT
TCGGCCCTCAATCCAGCGGACCTTCCTTCCCGCGGCCTGCTGCCGGCTCTGCGGCCTCTTCCGCGTCTTC
GCCTTCGCCCTCAGACGAGTCGGATCTCCCTTTGGGCCGCCTCCCCGCCTGGAATTAATTCTGCAGTCGA
GACCTAGAAAAACATGGAGCAATCACAAGTAGCAATACAGCAGCTACCAATGCTGATTGTGCCTGGCTAG
AAGCACAAGAGGAGGAGGAGGTGGGTTTTCCAGTCACACCTCAGGTACCTTTAAGACCAATGACTTACAA
GGCAGCTGTAGATCTTAGCCACTTTTTAAAAGAAAAGAGGGGACTGGAAGGGCTAATTCACTCCCAACGA
AGACAAGATATCCTTGATCTGTGGATCTACCACACACAAGGCTACTTCCCTGATTAGCAGAACTACACAC
CAGGGCCAGGGGTCAGATATCCACTGACCTTTGGATGGTGCTACAAGCTAGTACCAGTTGAGCCAGATAA
GGTAGAAGAGGCCAATAAAGGAGAGAACACCAGCTTGTTACACCCTGTGAGCCTGCATGGGATGGATGAC
CCGGAGAGAGAAGTGTTAGAGTGGAGGTTTGACAGCCGCCTAGCATTTCATCACGTGGCCCGAGAGCTGC
ATCCGGAGTACTTCAAGAACTGCTGATATCGAGCTTGCTACAAGGGACTTTCCGCTGGGGACTTTCCAGG
GAGGCGTGGCCTGGGCGGGACTGGGGAGTGGCGAGCCCTCAGATCCTGCATATAAGCAGCTGCTTTTTGC
CTGTACTGGGTCTCTCTGGTTAGACCAGATCTGAGCCTGGGAGCTCTCTGGCTAACTAGGGAACCCACTG
CTTAAGCCTCAATAAAGCTTGCCTTGAGTGCTTCAAGTAGTGTGTGCCCGTCTGTTGTGTGACTCTGGTA
ACTAGAGATCCCTCAGACCCTTTTAGTCAGTGTGGAAAATCTCTAGCAGTAGTAGTTCATGTCATCTTAT
TATTCAGTATTTATAACTTGCAAAGAAATGAATATCAGAGAGTGAGAGGCCTTGACATTGCTAGCGTTTT
ACCGTCGACCTCTAGCTAGAGCTTGGCGTAATCATGGTCATAGCTGTTTCCTGTGTGAAATTGTTATCCG
CTCACAATTCCACACAACATACGAGCCGGAAGCATAAAGTGTAAAGCCTGGGGTGCCTAATGAGTGAGCT
AACTCACATTAATTGCGTTGCGCTCACTGCCCGCTTTCCAGTCGGGAAACCTGTCGTGCCAGCTGCATTA
ATGAATCGGCCAACGCGCGGGGAGAGGCGGTTTGCGTATTGGGCGCTCTTCCGCTTCCTCGCTCACTGAC
TCGCTGCGCTCGGTCGTTCGGCTGCGGCGAGCGGTATCAGCTCACTCAAAGGCGGTAATACGGTTATCCA
CAGAATCAGGGGATAACGCAGGAAAGAACATGTGAGCAAAAGGCCAGCAAAAGGCCAGGAACCGTAAAAA
GGCCGCGTTGCTGGCGTTTTTCCATAGGCTCCGCCCCCCTGACGAGCATCACAAAAATCGACGCTCAAGT
CAGAGGTGGCGAAACCCGACAGGACTATAAAGATACCAGGCGTTTCCCCCTGGAAGCTCCCTCGTGCGCT
CTCCTGTTCCGACCCTGCCGCTTACCGGATACCTGTCCGCCTTTCTCCCTTCGGGAAGCGTGGCGCTTTC
TCATAGCTCACGCTGTAGGTATCTCAGTTCGGTGTAGGTCGTTCGCTCCAAGCTGGGCTGTGTGCACGAA
CCCCCCGTTCAGCCCGACCGCTGCGCCTTATCCGGTAACTATCGTCTTGAGTCCAACCCGGTAAGACACG
ACTTATCGCCACTGGCAGCAGCCACTGGTAACAGGATTAGCAGAGCGAGGTATGTAGGCGGTGCTACAGA
GTTCTTGAAGTGGTGGCCTAACTACGGCTACACTAGAAGAACAGTATTTGGTATCTGCGCTCTGCTGAAG
CCAGTTACCTTCGGAAAAAGAGTTGGTAGCTCTTGATCCGGCAAACAAACCACCGCTGGTAGCGGTGGTT
TTTTTGTTTGCAAGCAGCAGATTACGCGCAGAAAAAAAGGATCTCAAGAAGATCCTTTGATCTTTTCTAC
GGGGTCTGACGCTCAGTGGAACGAAAACTCACGTTAAGGGATTTTGGTCATGAGATTATCAAAAAGGATC
TTCACCTAGATCCTTTTAAATTAAAAATGAAGTTTTAAATCAATCTAAAGTATATATGAGTAAACTTGGT
CTGACAGTTACCAATGCTTAATCAGTGAGGCACCTATCTCAGCGATCTGTCTATTTCGTTCATCCATAGT
TGCCTGACTCCCCGTCGTGTAGATAACTACGATACGGGAGGGCTTACCATCTGGCCCCAGTGCTGCAATG
ATACCGCGAGACCCACGCTCACCGGCTCCAGATTTATCAGCAATAAACCAGCCAGCCGGAAGGGCCGAGC
GCAGAAGTGGTCCTGCAACTTTATCCGCCTCCATCCAGTCTATTAATTGTTGCCGGGAAGCTAGAGTAAG
TAGTTCGCCAGTTAATAGTTTGCGCAACGTTGTTGCCATTGCTACAGGCATCGTGGTGTCACGCTCGTCG
TTTGGTATGGCTTCATTCAGCTCCGGTTCCCAACGATCAAGGCGAGTTACATGATCCCCCATGTTGTGCA
AAAAAGCGGTTAGCTCCTTCGGTCCTCCGATCGTTGTCAGAAGTAAGTTGGCCGCAGTGTTATCACTCAT
GGTTATGGCAGCACTGCATAATTCTCTTACTGTCATGCCATCCGTAAGATGCTTTTCTGTGACTGGTGAG
TACTCAACCAAGTCATTCTGAGAATAGTGTATGCGGCGACCGAGTTGCTCTTGCCCGGCGTCAATACGGG
ATAATACCGCGCCACATAGCAGAACTTTAAAAGTGCTCATCATTGGAAAACGTTCTTCGGGGCGAAAACT
CTCAAGGATCTTACCGCTGTTGAGATCCAGTTCGATGTAACCCACTCGTGCACCCAACTGATCTTCAGCA
TCTTTTACTTTCACCAGCGTTTCTGGGTGAGCAAAAACAGGAAGGCAAAATGCCGCAAAAAAGGGAATAA
GGGCGACACGGAAATGTTGAATACTCATACTCTTCCTTTTTCAATATTATTGAAGCATTTATCAGGGTTA
TTGTCTCATGAGCGGATACATATTTGAATGTATTTAGAAAAATAAACAAATAGGGGTTCCGCGCACATTT
CCCCGAAAAGTGCCACCTGACGTCGACGGATCGGGAGATCAACTTGTTTATTGCAGCTTATAATGGTTAC
AAATAAAGCAATAGCATCACAAATTTCACAAATAAAGCATTTTTTTCACTGCATTCTAGTTGTGGTTTGT
CCAAACTCATCAATGTATCTTATCATGTCTGGATCAACTGGATAACTCAAGCTAACCAAAATCATCCCAA
ACTTCCCACCCCATACCCTATTACCACTGCCAATTACCTGTGGTTTCATTTACTCTAAACCTGTGATTCC
TCTGAATTATTTTCATTTTAAAGAAATTGTATTTGTTAAATATGTACTACAAACTTAGTAGT
Features (pLannotate 1.2.2; 24 found; start..end, strand, type, name):
    377..634     +  LTR            5' LTR (truncated): truncated 5' long terminal repeat (LTR) from HIV-1
    681..806     +  misc_feature   HIV-1 Ψ: packaging signal of human immunodeficiency virus type 1
    790..1128    +  CDS            HIV-1 gag (fragment): gag protein from human immunodeficiency virus 1; gag
   1303..1536    +  misc_feature   RRE: The Rev response element (RRE) of HIV-1 allows for Rev-dependent mRNA export from the nucleus to the cytoplasm.
   1913..2013    +  CDS            Rev (fragment): human immunodeficiency virus 1 (HIV-1) Rev protein; rev; enhances nuclear export of unspliced and incompletely spliced viral mRNAs
   2028..2143    +  misc_feature   cPPT/CTS: central polypurine tract and central termination sequence of HIV-1 (lacking the first T)
   2246..2486    +  promoter       U6 promoter: RNA polymerase III promoter for human U6 snRNA
   2516..2591    +  misc_RNA       gRNA scaffold: guide RNA scaffold for the Streptococcus pyogenes CRISPR/Cas9 system
   2665..2968    +  enhancer       CMV enhancer: human cytomegalovirus immediate early enhancer
   2970..3244    +  promoter       chicken β-actin promoter: No description available
   3246..4263    +  intron         chimeric intron: chimera between introns from chicken β-actin and rabbit β-globin
   4297..4894    +  CDS            PuroR (fragment): puromycin N-acetyltransferase; pac from Streptomyces; confers resistance to puromycin
   4920..5508    +  misc_feature   WPRE: woodchuck hepatitis virus posttranscriptional regulatory element
   5525..6043    +  CDS            nef (fragment): NEF_HV1BR - Experimental evidence at protein level: Swiss-Prot protein existence level 1. Extracellular Nef protein targets CD4(+) T-lymphocytes for apoptosis by interacting with CXCR4 surface receptors (PubMed:14990729). From Human immunodeficiency virus type 1 group M subtype B (isolate BRU/LAI) (HIV-1).
   6091..6348    +  LTR            5' LTR (truncated): truncated 5' long terminal repeat (LTR) from HIV-1
   6501..6517    -  protein_bind   lac operator: The lac repressor binds to the lac operator to inhibit transcription in E. coli. This inhibition can be relieved by adding lactose or isopropyl-β-D-thiogalactopyranoside (IPTG). lac repressor encoded by lacI
   6525..6555    -  promoter       lac promoter: promoter for the E. coli lac operon
   6570..6591    -  protein_bind   CAP binding site: CAP binding activates transcription in the presence of cAMP. E. coli catabolite activator protein
   6604..6696    -  CDS            lacI (fragment): lac repressor; lacI; The lac repressor binds to the lac operator to inhibit transcription in E. coli. This inhibition can be relieved by adding lactose or isopropyl-β-D-thiogalactopyranoside (IPTG).
   6879..7467    -  rep_origin     ori: high-copy-number ColE1/pMB1/pBR322/pUC origin of replication
   7638..8498    -  CDS            AmpR: β-lactamase; bla; confers resistance to ampicillin, carbenicillin, and related antibiotics
   8499..8603    -  promoter       AmpR promoter: bla
   8651..8785    +  polyA_signal   SV40 poly(A) signal: SV40 polyadenylation signal
   8952..329     +  CDS            nef (fragment) (across the origin): NEF_HV1BR - Experimental evidence at protein level: Swiss-Prot protein existence level 1. Extracellular Nef protein targets CD4(+) T-lymphocytes for apoptosis by interacting with CXCR4 surface receptors (PubMed:14990729). From Human immunodeficiency virus type 1 group M subtype B (isolate BRU/LAI) (HIV-1).
