>Addgene plasmid #128326 | pSB700-mouse-ACTC1-Puro | addgene full sequence | sequence record 255029 | Addgene NGS Result
GGCGGGGCGGGGCGAGGCGGAGAGGTGCGGCGGCAGCCAATCAGAGCGGCGCGCTCCGAAAGTTTCCTTT
TATGGCGAGGCGGCGGCGGCGGCGGCCCTATAAAAAGCGAAGCGCGCGGCGGGCGGGAGTCGCTGCGCGC
TGCCTTCGCCCCGTGCCCCGCTCCGCCGCCGCCTCGCGCCGCCCGCCCCGGCTCTGACTGACCGCGTTAC
TCCCACAGGTGAGCGGGCGGGACGGCCCTTCTCCTCCGGGCTGTAATTAGCGCTTGGTTTAATGACGGCT
TGTTTCTTTTCTGTGGCTGCGTGAAAGCCTTGAGGGGCTCCGGGAGGGCCCTTTGTGCGGGGGGAGCGGC
TCGGGGGGTGCGTGCGTGTGTGTGTGCGTGGGGAGCGCCGCGTGCGGCTCCGCGCTGCCCGGCGGCTGTG
AGCGCTGCGGGCGCGGCGCGGGGCTTTGTGCGCTCCGCAGTGTGCGCGAGGGGAGCGCGGCCGGGGGCGG
TGCCCCGCGGTGCGGGGGGGGCTGCGAGGGGAACAAAGGCTGCGTGCGGGGTGTGTGCGTGGGGGGGTGA
GCAGGGGGTGTGGGCGCGTCGGTCGGGCTGCAACCCCCCCTGCACCCCCCTCCCCGAGTTGCTGAGCACG
GCCCGGCTTCGGGTGCGGGGCTCCGTACGGGGCGTGGCGCGGGGCTCGCCGTGCCGGGCGGGGGGTGGCG
GCAGGTGGGGGTGCCGGGCGGGGCGGGGCCGCCTCGGGCCGGGGAGGGCTCGGGGGAGGGGCGCGGCGGC
CCCCGGAGCGCCGGCGGCTGTCGAGGCGCGGCGAGCCGCAGCCATTGCCTTTTATGGTAATCGTGCGAGA
GGGCGCAGGGACTTCCTTTGTCCCAAATCTGTGCGGAGCCGAAATCTGGGAGGCGCCGCCGCACCCCCTC
TAGCGGGCGCGGGGCGAAGCGGTGCGGCGCCGGCAGGAAGGAAATGGGCGGGGAGGGCCTTCGTGCGTCG
CCGCGCCGCCGTCCCCTTCTCCCTCTCCAGCCTCGGGGCTGTCCGCGGGGGGACGGCTGCCTTCGGGGGG
GACGGGGCAGGGCGGGGTTCGGCTTCTGGCGTGTGACCGGCGGCTCTAGAGCCTCTGCTAACCATGTTCA
TGCCTTCTTCTTTTTCCTACAGCTCCTGGGCAACGTGCTGGTTATTGTGGCCACCATGACCGAGTACAAG
CCCACGGTGCGCCTCGCCACCCGCGACGACGTCCCCAGGGCCGTACGCACCCTCGCCGCCGCGTTCGCCG
ACTACCCCGCCACGCGCCACACCGTCGATCCGGACCGCCACATCGAGCGGGTCACCGAGCTGCAAGAACT
CTTCCTCACGCGCGTCGGGCTCGACATCGGCAAGGTGTGGGTCGCGGACGACGGCGCCGCCGTGGCGGTC
TGGACCACGCCGGAGAGCGTCGAAGCGGGGGCGGTGTTCGCCGAGATCGGCCCGCGCATGGCCGAGTTGA
GCGGTTCCCGGCTGGCCGCGCAGCAACAGATGGAAGGCCTCCTGGCGCCGCACCGGCCCAAGGAGCCCGC
GTGGTTCCTGGCCACCGTCGGAGTCTCGCCCGACCACCAGGGCAAGGGTCTGGGCAGCGCCGTCGTGCTC
CCCGGAGTGGAGGCGGCCGAGCGCGCCGGGGTGCCCGCCTTCCTGGAGACCTCCGCGCCCCGCAACCTCC
CCTTCTACGAGCGGCTCGGCTTCACCGTCACCGCCGACGTCGAGGTGCCCGAAGGACCGCGCACCTGGTG
CATGACCCGCAAGCCCGGTGCCTAATGTACAAGTAAAGCGTCTGGAACAATCAACCTCTGGATTACAAAA
TTTGTGAAAGATTGACTGGTATTCTTAACTATGTTGCTCCTTTTACGCTATGTGGATACGCTGCTTTAAT
GCCTTTGTATCATGCTATTGCTTCCCGTATGGCTTTCATTTTCTCCTCCTTGTATAAATCCTGGTTGCTG
TCTCTTTATGAGGAGTTGTGGCCCGTTGTCAGGCAACGTGGCGTGGTGTGCACTGTGTTTGCTGACGCAA
CCCCCACTGGTTGGGGCATTGCCACCACCTGTCAGCTCCTTTCCGGGACTTTCGCTTTCCCCCTCCCTAT
TGCCACGGCGGAACTCATCGCCGCCTGCCTTGCCCGCTGCTGGACAGGGGCTCGGCTGTTGGGCACTGAC
AATTCCGTGGTGTTGTCGGGGAAGCTGACGTCCTTTCCATGGCTGCTCGCCTGTGTTGCCACCTGGATTC
TGCGCGGGACGTCCTTCTGCTACGTCCCTTCGGCCCTCAATCCAGCGGACCTTCCTTCCCGCGGCCTGCT
GCCGGCTCTGCGGCCTCTTCCGCGTCTTCGCCTTCGCCCTCAGACGAGTCGGATCTCCCTTTGGGCCGCC
TCCCCGCCTGGAATTAATTCTGCAGTCGAGACCTAGAAAAACATGGAGCAATCACAAGTAGCAATACAGC
AGCTACCAATGCTGATTGTGCCTGGCTAGAAGCACAAGAGGAGGAGGAGGTGGGTTTTCCAGTCACACCT
CAGGTACCTTTAAGACCAATGACTTACAAGGCAGCTGTAGATCTTAGCCACTTTTTAAAAGAAAAGAGGG
GACTGGAAGGGCTAATTCACTCCCAACGAAGACAAGATATCCTTGATCTGTGGATCTACCACACACAAGG
CTACTTCCCTGATTAGCAGAACTACACACCAGGGCCAGGGGTCAGATATCCACTGACCTTTGGATGGTGC
TACAAGCTAGTACCAGTTGAGCCAGATAAGGTAGAAGAGGCCAATAAAGGAGAGAACACCAGCTTGTTAC
ACCCTGTGAGCCTGCATGGGATGGATGACCCGGAGAGAGAAGTGTTAGAGTGGAGGTTTGACAGCCGCCT
AGCATTTCATCACGTGGCCCGAGAGCTGCATCCGGAGTACTTCAAGAACTGCTGATATCGAGCTTGCTAC
AAGGGACTTTCCGCTGGGGACTTTCCAGGGAGGCGTGGCCTGGGCGGGACTGGGGAGTGGCGAGCCCTCA
GATCCTGCATATAAGCAGCTGCTTTTTGCCTGTACTGGGTCTCTCTGGTTAGACCAGATCTGAGCCTGGG
AGCTCTCTGGCTAACTAGGGAACCCACTGCTTAAGCCTCAATAAAGCTTGCCTTGAGTGCTTCAAGTAGT
GTGTGCCCGTCTGTTGTGTGACTCTGGTAACTAGAGATCCCTCAGACCCTTTTAGTCAGTGTGGAAAATC
TCTAGCAGTAGTAGTTCATGTCATCTTATTATTCAGTATTTATAACTTGCAAAGAAATGAATATCAGAGA
GTGAGAGGCCTTGACATTGCTAGCGTTTTACCGTCGACCTCTAGCTAGAGCTTGGCGTAATCATGGTCAT
AGCTGTTTCCTGTGTGAAATTGTTATCCGCTCACAATTCCACACAACATACGAGCCGGAAGCATAAAGTG
TAAAGCCTGGGGTGCCTAATGAGTGAGCTAACTCACATTAATTGCGTTGCGCTCACTGCCCGCTTTCCAG
TCGGGAAACCTGTCGTGCCAGCTGCATTAATGAATCGGCCAACGCGCGGGGAGAGGCGGTTTGCGTATTG
GGCGCTCTTCCGCTTCCTCGCTCACTGACTCGCTGCGCTCGGTCGTTCGGCTGCGGCGAGCGGTATCAGC
TCACTCAAAGGCGGTAATACGGTTATCCACAGAATCAGGGGATAACGCAGGAAAGAACATGTGAGCAAAA
GGCCAGCAAAAGGCCAGGAACCGTAAAAAGGCCGCGTTGCTGGCGTTTTTCCATAGGCTCCGCCCCCCTG
ACGAGCATCACAAAAATCGACGCTCAAGTCAGAGGTGGCGAAACCCGACAGGACTATAAAGATACCAGGC
GTTTCCCCCTGGAAGCTCCCTCGTGCGCTCTCCTGTTCCGACCCTGCCGCTTACCGGATACCTGTCCGCC
TTTCTCCCTTCGGGAAGCGTGGCGCTTTCTCATAGCTCACGCTGTAGGTATCTCAGTTCGGTGTAGGTCG
TTCGCTCCAAGCTGGGCTGTGTGCACGAACCCCCCGTTCAGCCCGACCGCTGCGCCTTATCCGGTAACTA
TCGTCTTGAGTCCAACCCGGTAAGACACGACTTATCGCCACTGGCAGCAGCCACTGGTAACAGGATTAGC
AGAGCGAGGTATGTAGGCGGTGCTACAGAGTTCTTGAAGTGGTGGCCTAACTACGGCTACACTAGAAGAA
CAGTATTTGGTATCTGCGCTCTGCTGAAGCCAGTTACCTTCGGAAAAAGAGTTGGTAGCTCTTGATCCGG
CAAACAAACCACCGCTGGTAGCGGTGGTTTTTTTGTTTGCAAGCAGCAGATTACGCGCAGAAAAAAAGGA
TCTCAAGAAGATCCTTTGATCTTTTCTACGGGGTCTGACGCTCAGTGGAACGAAAACTCACGTTAAGGGA
TTTTGGTCATGAGATTATCAAAAAGGATCTTCACCTAGATCCTTTTAAATTAAAAATGAAGTTTTAAATC
AATCTAAAGTATATATGAGTAAACTTGGTCTGACAGTTACCAATGCTTAATCAGTGAGGCACCTATCTCA
GCGATCTGTCTATTTCGTTCATCCATAGTTGCCTGACTCCCCGTCGTGTAGATAACTACGATACGGGAGG
GCTTACCATCTGGCCCCAGTGCTGCAATGATACCGCGAGACCCACGCTCACCGGCTCCAGATTTATCAGC
AATAAACCAGCCAGCCGGAAGGGCCGAGCGCAGAAGTGGTCCTGCAACTTTATCCGCCTCCATCCAGTCT
ATTAATTGTTGCCGGGAAGCTAGAGTAAGTAGTTCGCCAGTTAATAGTTTGCGCAACGTTGTTGCCATTG
CTACAGGCATCGTGGTGTCACGCTCGTCGTTTGGTATGGCTTCATTCAGCTCCGGTTCCCAACGATCAAG
GCGAGTTACATGATCCCCCATGTTGTGCAAAAAAGCGGTTAGCTCCTTCGGTCCTCCGATCGTTGTCAGA
AGTAAGTTGGCCGCAGTGTTATCACTCATGGTTATGGCAGCACTGCATAATTCTCTTACTGTCATGCCAT
CCGTAAGATGCTTTTCTGTGACTGGTGAGTACTCAACCAAGTCATTCTGAGAATAGTGTATGCGGCGACC
GAGTTGCTCTTGCCCGGCGTCAATACGGGATAATACCGCGCCACATAGCAGAACTTTAAAAGTGCTCATC
ATTGGAAAACGTTCTTCGGGGCGAAAACTCTCAAGGATCTTACCGCTGTTGAGATCCAGTTCGATGTAAC
CCACTCGTGCACCCAACTGATCTTCAGCATCTTTTACTTTCACCAGCGTTTCTGGGTGAGCAAAAACAGG
AAGGCAAAATGCCGCAAAAAAGGGAATAAGGGCGACACGGAAATGTTGAATACTCATACTCTTCCTTTTT
CAATATTATTGAAGCATTTATCAGGGTTATTGTCTCATGAGCGGATACATATTTGAATGTATTTAGAAAA
ATAAACAAATAGGGGTTCCGCGCACATTTCCCCGAAAAGTGCCACCTGACGTCGACGGATCGGGAGATCA
ACTTGTTTATTGCAGCTTATAATGGTTACAAATAAAGCAATAGCATCACAAATTTCACAAATAAAGCATT
TTTTTCACTGCATTCTAGTTGTGGTTTGTCCAAACTCATCAATGTATCTTATCATGTCTGGATCAACTGG
ATAACTCAAGCTAACCAAAATCATCCCAAACTTCCCACCCCATACCCTATTACCACTGCCAATTACCTGT
GGTTTCATTTACTCTAAACCTGTGATTCCTCTGAATTATTTTCATTTTAAAGAAATTGTATTTGTTAAAT
ATGTACTACAAACTTAGTAGTTGGAAGGGCTAATTCACTCCCAAAGAAGACAAGATATCCTTGATCTGTG
GATCTACCACACACAAGGCTACTTCCCTGATTAGCAGAACTACACACCAGGGCCAGGGGTCAGATATCCA
CTGACCTTTGGATGGTGCTACAAGCTAGTACCAGTTGAGCCAGATAAGGTAGAAGAGGCCAATAAAGGAG
AGAACACCAGCTTGTTACACCCTGTGAGCCTGCATGGGATGGATGACCCGGAGAGAGAAGTGTTAGAGTG
GAGGTTTGACAGCCGCCTAGCATTTCATCACGTGGCCCGAGAGCTGCATCCGGAGTACTTCAAGAACTGC
TGATATCGAGCTTGCTACAAGGGACTTTCCGCTGGGGACTTTCCAGGGAGGCGTGGCCTGGGCGGGACTG
GGGAGTGGCGAGCCCTCAGATCCTGCATATAAGCAGCTGCTTTTTGCCTGTACTGGGTCTCTCTGGTTAG
ACCAGATCTGAGCCTGGGAGCTCTCTGGCTAACTAGGGAACCCACTGCTTAAGCCTCAATAAAGCTTGCC
TTGAGTGCTTCAAGTAGTGTGTGCCCGTCTGTTGTGTGACTCTGGTAACTAGAGATCCCTCAGACCCTTT
TAGTCAGTGTGGAAAATCTCTAGCAGTGGCGCCCGAACAGGGACTTGAAAGCGAAAGGGAAACCAGAGGA
GCTCTCTCGACGCAGGACTCGGCTTGCTGAAGCGCGCACGGCAAGAGGCGAGGGGCGGCGACTGGTGAGT
ACGCCAAAAATTTTGACTAGCGGAGGCTAGAAGGAGAGAGATGGGTGCGAGAGCGTCAGTATTAAGCGGG
GGAGAATTAGATCGCGATGGGAAAAAATTCGGTTAAGGCCAGGGGGAAAGAAAAAATATAAATTAAAACA
TATAGTATGGGCAAGCAGGGAGCTAGAACGATTCGCAGTTAATCCTGGCCTGTTAGAAACATCAGAAGGC
TGTAGACAAATACTGGGACAGCTACAACCATCCCTTCAGACAGGATCAGAAGAACTTAGATCATTATATA
ATACAGTAGCAACCCTCTATTGTGTGCATCAAAGGATAGAGATAAAAGACACCAAGGAAGCTTTAGACAA
GATAGAGGAAGAGCAAAACAAAAGTAAGACCACCGCACAGCAAGCGGCCGGCCGCTGATCTTCAGACCTG
GAGGAGGAGATATGAGGGACAATTGGAGAAGTGAATTATATAAATATAAAGTAGTAAAAATTGAACCATT
AGGAGTAGCACCCACCAAGGCAAAGAGAAGAGTGGTGCAGAGAGAAAAAAGAGCAGTGGGAATAGGAGCT
TTGTTCCTTGGGTTCTTGGGAGCAGCAGGAAGCACTATGGGCGCAGCGTCAATGACGCTGACGGTACAGG
CCAGACAATTATTGTCTGGTATAGTGCAGCAGCAGAACAATTTGCTGAGGGCTATTGAGGCGCAACAGCA
TCTGTTGCAACTCACAGTCTGGGGCATCAAGCAGCTCCAGGCAAGAATCCTGGCTGTGGAAAGATACCTA
AAGGATCAACAGCTCCTGGGGATTTGGGGTTGCTCTGGAAAACTCATTTGCACCACTGCTGTGCCTTGGA
ATGCTAGTTGGAGTAATAAATCTCTGGAACAGATTTGGAATCACACGACCTGGATGGAGTGGGACAGAGA
AATTAACAATTACACAAGCTTAATACACTCCTTAATTGAAGAATCGCAAAACCAGCAAGAAAAGAATGAA
CAAGAATTATTGGAATTAGATAAATGGGCAAGTTTGTGGAATTGGTTTAACATAACAAATTGGCTGTGGT
ATATAAAATTATTCATAATGATAGTAGGAGGCTTGGTAGGTTTAAGAATAGTTTTTGCTGTACTTTCTAT
AGTGAATAGAGTTAGGCAGGGATATTCACCATTATCGTTTCAGACCCACCTCCCAACCCCGAGGGGACCC
GACAGGCCCGAAGGAATAGAAGAAGAAGGTGGAGAGAGAGACAGAGACAGATCCATTCGATTAGTGAACG
GATCTCGACGGTATCGCCTTTAAAAGAAAAGGGGGGATTGGGGGGTACAGTGCAGGGGAAAGAATAGTAG
ACATAATAGCAACAGACATACAAACTAAAGAATTACAAAAACAAATTACAAAAATTCAAAATTTTCGGGT
TTATTACAGGGACAGCAGAGATCCAGTTTATCATTAGTGAACGGATCTCGACGGTATCGATCACGAGACT
AGCCTCGAGCGGCCGCCCCCTTCACCGAGGGCCTATTTCCCATGATTCCTTCATATTTGCATATACGATA
CAAGGCTGTTAGAGAGATAATTGGAATTAATTTGACTGTAAACACAAAGATATTAGTACAAAATACGTGA
CGTAGAAAGTAATAATTTCTTGGGTAGTTTGCAGTTTTAAAATTATGTTTTAAAATGGACTATCATATGC
TTACCGTAACTTGAAAGTATTTCGATTTCTTGGCTTTATATATCTTGTGGAAAGGACGAAACACCGCTCC
CAGACCATGTAAGGAAGTTTTAGAGCTAGAAATAGCAAGTTAAAATAAGGCTAGTCCGTTATCAACTTGA
AAAAGTGGCACCGAGTCGGTGCTTTTTTTGAATTCTCGACCTCGAGACAAATGGCAGTATTCGTCATTAG
TTCATAGCCCATATATGGAGTTCCGCGTTACATAACTTACGGTAAATGGCCCGCCTGGCTGACCGCCCAA
CGACCCCCGCCCATTGACGTCAATAATGACGTATGTTCCCATAGTAACGCCAATAGGGACTTTCCATTGA
CGTCAATGGGTGGAGTATTTACGGTAAACTGCCCACTTGGCAGTACATCAAGTGTATCATATGCCAAGTA
CGCCCCCTATTGACGTCAATGACGGTAAATGGCCCGCCTGGCATTATGCCCAGTACATGACCTTATGGGA
CTTTCCTACTTGGCAGTACATCTACGTATTAGTCATCGCTATTACCATGGTCGAGGTGAGCCCCACGTTC
TGCTTCACTCTCCCCATCTCCCCCCCCTCCCCACCCCCAATTTTGTATTTATTTATTTTTTAATTATTTT
GTGCAGCGATGGGGGCGGGGGGGGGGGGCGCGCGCCA
Features (pLannotate 1.2.2; 24 found; start..end, strand, type, name):
    126..1142    +  intron         chimeric intron: chimera between introns from chicken β-actin and rabbit β-globin
   1176..1773    +  CDS            PuroR (fragment): puromycin N-acetyltransferase; pac from Streptomyces; confers resistance to puromycin
   1799..2387    +  misc_feature   WPRE: woodchuck hepatitis virus posttranscriptional regulatory element
   2404..2922    +  CDS            nef (fragment): NEF_HV1BR - Experimental evidence at protein level: Swiss-Prot protein existence level 1. Extracellular Nef protein targets CD4(+) T-lymphocytes for apoptosis by interacting with CXCR4 surface receptors (PubMed:14990729). From Human immunodeficiency virus type 1 group M subtype B (isolate BRU/LAI) (HIV-1).
   2970..3227    +  LTR            5' LTR (truncated): truncated 5' long terminal repeat (LTR) from HIV-1
   3380..3396    -  protein_bind   lac operator: The lac repressor binds to the lac operator to inhibit transcription in E. coli. This inhibition can be relieved by adding lactose or isopropyl-β-D-thiogalactopyranoside (IPTG). lac repressor encoded by lacI
   3404..3434    -  promoter       lac promoter: promoter for the E. coli lac operon
   3449..3470    -  protein_bind   CAP binding site: CAP binding activates transcription in the presence of cAMP. E. coli catabolite activator protein
   3483..3575    -  CDS            lacI (fragment): lac repressor; lacI; The lac repressor binds to the lac operator to inhibit transcription in E. coli. This inhibition can be relieved by adding lactose or isopropyl-β-D-thiogalactopyranoside (IPTG).
   3758..4346    -  rep_origin     ori: high-copy-number ColE1/pMB1/pBR322/pUC origin of replication
   4517..5377    -  CDS            AmpR: β-lactamase; bla; confers resistance to ampicillin, carbenicillin, and related antibiotics
   5378..5482    -  promoter       AmpR promoter: bla
   5530..5664    +  polyA_signal   SV40 poly(A) signal: SV40 polyadenylation signal
   5831..6160    +  CDS            nef (fragment): NEF_HV1BR - Experimental evidence at protein level: Swiss-Prot protein existence level 1. Extracellular Nef protein targets CD4(+) T-lymphocytes for apoptosis by interacting with CXCR4 surface receptors (PubMed:14990729). From Human immunodeficiency virus type 1 group M subtype B (isolate BRU/LAI) (HIV-1).
   6208..6465    +  LTR            5' LTR (truncated): truncated 5' long terminal repeat (LTR) from HIV-1
   6512..6637    +  misc_feature   HIV-1 Ψ: packaging signal of human immunodeficiency virus type 1
   6621..6959    +  CDS            HIV-1 gag (fragment): gag protein from human immunodeficiency virus 1; gag
   7134..7367    +  misc_feature   RRE: The Rev response element (RRE) of HIV-1 allows for Rev-dependent mRNA export from the nucleus to the cytoplasm.
   7744..7844    +  CDS            Rev (fragment): human immunodeficiency virus 1 (HIV-1) Rev protein; rev; enhances nuclear export of unspliced and incompletely spliced viral mRNAs
   7859..7974    +  misc_feature   cPPT/CTS: central polypurine tract and central termination sequence of HIV-1 (lacking the first T)
   8077..8317    +  promoter       U6 promoter: RNA polymerase III promoter for human U6 snRNA
   8347..8422    +  misc_RNA       gRNA scaffold: guide RNA scaffold for the Streptococcus pyogenes CRISPR/Cas9 system
   8496..8799    +  enhancer       CMV enhancer: human cytomegalovirus immediate early enhancer
   8801..125     +  promoter       chicken β-actin promoter (across the origin): contains a 21-bp deletion relative to the standard chicken β-actin promoter
