[The description below was written by a language model from this plasmid's Addgene catalogue record and pLannotate feature annotations shown in this document.]
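Description:
pSB700-mouse-ACTC1-Puro is a guide RNA expression plasmid of about 9 kb built on the pSB700-puro backbone. It is catalogued as a mammalian expression vector, but its feature tables show the architecture of an HIV-1-derived lentiviral transfer vector. Two HIV-1 LTR elements, both annotated as truncated, flank the Ψ packaging signal with an adjoining gag fragment, the Rev response element for Rev-dependent nuclear export of the viral RNA, and the cPPT/CTS. The annotated nef fragments next to each LTR are probably residual viral sequence rather than functional genes. In bacteria the plasmid is maintained through a high-copy ColE1/pUC-type origin and selected with ampicillin via β-lactamase. Leftover lac promoter/operator and lacI fragments and an SV40 poly(A) signal sit in the backbone outside the LTR-flanked region.

The payload consists of two cassettes. A human U6 RNA polymerase III promoter drives a guide RNA composed of a spacer targeting mouse Actc1 (cardiac alpha-actin) fused to the Streptococcus pyogenes Cas9 scaffold. Downstream, a CAG-type promoter (CMV enhancer, chicken β-actin promoter and chimeric β-actin/β-globin intron) expresses puromycin N-acetyltransferase, followed by a WPRE to enhance transcript expression. This allows puromycin selection of mouse cells that carry the guide.

The plasmid encodes no Cas9, so an S. pyogenes dCas9-based activator must be supplied separately. Its stated purpose is to serve as a positive control guide for dCas9 gene activation experiments in mouse cells. The depositor and repository-sequenced records differ slightly in length and start coordinate but show the same set and order of features.
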