Addgene plasmid #128326: pSB700-mouse-ACTC1-Puro
Purpose: SP-dCas9 compatible gRNA to be used as a positive control for activation experiments (mouse cells)
Depositing lab: Alejandro Chavez.
Backbone
  Vector backbone: pSB700-puro
  Total vector size (bp): 9000
  Vector type: Mammalian Expression
  Selectable markers: Puromycin
Growth in bacteria
  Bacterial resistance: Ampicillin, 100 μg/mL
  Growth temperature: 30°C
  Growth strain: NEB Stable
  Copy number: High Copy
Gene/Insert
  Gene/Insert name: gRNA against mouse ACTC1 for activation
  gRNA/shRNA sequence: CTCCCAGACCATGTAAGGAA
  Species: M. musculus (mouse)
  GenBank ID: NM_009608
  Entrez Gene: Actc1 (a.k.a. Actc-1)
Terms and licenses: Academic/Nonprofit Terms; Industry Terms: Not Available to Industry
How to cite: pSB700-mouse-ACTC1-Puro was a gift from Alejandro Chavez (Addgene plasmid # 128326 ; http://n2t.net/addgene:128326 ; RRID:Addgene_128326)
